Addgene plasmid #164789: pJEP205-AAV-TRE3G-GFP-pA
Purpose: AAV vector backbone designed to express GFP from a TRE3G promoter. It also contains a poly-Adenylation Signal (pA)
Depositing lab: Jonathan Ploski. Depositing organization: University of Texas at Dallas. Publication: The production of viral vectors designed to express large and difficult to express transgenes within neurons. Holehonnur R, Lella SK, Ho A, Luong JA, Ploski JE. Mol Brain. 2015 Feb 24;8:12. doi: 10.1186/s13041-015-0100-7. PubMed 25887710.
Backbone
  Vector backbone: AAV
  Backbone manufacturer: Agilent Technologies
  Modifications to backbone: Vector backbone has 75 bps 3’UTR that contains an SV40 based poly-adenylation signal
  Vector type: AAV
Growth in bacteria
  Bacterial resistance: Ampicillin, 100 μg/mL
  Growth temperature: 37°C
  Growth strain: NEB Stable
  Copy number: High Copy
Gene/Insert
  Gene/Insert name: Green Fluorescent protein (GFP)
  Insert size (bp): 786
Terms and licenses: Academic/Nonprofit Terms; Industry Terms: Not Available to Industry
How to cite: pJEP205-AAV-TRE3G-GFP-pA was a gift from Jonathan Ploski (Addgene plasmid # 164789 ; http://n2t.net/addgene:164789 ; RRID:Addgene_164789)
