[The description below was written by a language model from this plasmid's Addgene catalogue record and the feature table of its GenBank file.]
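Description:
pJEP205-AAV-TRE3G-GFP-pA is a compact (about 4.1 kb) AAV transfer plasmid built on an Agilent-derived AAV backbone and intended for packaging a tetracycline-regulated GFP reporter into recombinant adeno-associated virus. In bacteria it is maintained through a high-copy ColE1/pUC-type origin and selected with ampicillin via the beta-lactamase gene and its native promoter. An f1 phage origin is also present in the backbone. The catalogue lists a recombination-tolerant host strain, a common precaution for plasmids carrying the repeat-rich AAV inverted terminal repeats.

The payload lies between two AAV2 ITRs, which are the only cis elements needed for replication and encapsidation of the vector genome when Rep, Cap and helper functions are supplied in trans. Immediately inside the left ITR is the TRE3G promoter, annotated here as seven tet operator repeats followed by a minimal promoter region. This element is essentially silent by itself and drives transcription only when a tetracycline-controlled transactivator (tTA or rtTA type) binds the operators, so a transactivator must be provided from a separate construct, and expression is then controlled by doxycycline. Downstream, a Kozak consensus precedes the EGFP coding sequence, and the transcript ends in a deliberately short, roughly 75 bp 3′ UTR containing an SV40-based polyadenylation signal.

The very small regulatory elements leave most of the AAV packaging capacity free. This fits the associated work on producing viral vectors for large or difficult-to-express transgenes in neurons. The plasmid serves as an inducible GFP reporter or control vector, and plausibly as a backbone in which GFP can be exchanged for another gene.
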