LOCUS       Exported 4113 bp ds-DNA circular SYN 16-MAR-2022
DEFINITION  AAV vector backbone designed to express GFP from a TRE3G promoter.
            It also contains a poly-Adenylation Signal (pA).
ACCESSION   .
VERSION     .
KEYWORDS    pJEP205-AAV-TRE3G-GFP-pA
SOURCE      synthetic DNA construct
  ORGANISM  synthetic DNA construct
REFERENCE   1 (bases 1 to 4113)
  AUTHORS   Holehonnur R, Lella SK, Ho A, Luong JA, Ploski JE
  TITLE     The production of viral vectors designed to express large and
            difficult to express transgenes within neurons.
  JOURNAL   Mol Brain. 2015 Feb 24;8:12. doi: 10.1186/s13041-015-0100-7.
  PUBMED    25887710
REFERENCE   2 (bases 1 to 4113)
  AUTHORS   .
  TITLE     Direct Submission
  JOURNAL   Exported Mar 16, 2022 from SnapGene Server 1.1.58
            http://www.snapgene.com
FEATURES             Location/Qualifiers
     source          1..4113
                     /organism="synthetic DNA construct"
                     /mol_type="other DNA"
     repeat_region   1..130
                     /label=AAV2 ITR (alternate)
                     /note="Functional equivalent of wild-type AAV2 ITR"
     protein_bind    175..193
                     /gene="tetO"
                     /label=tet operator
                     /bound_moiety="tetracycline repressor TetR"
                     /note="bacterial operator O2 for the tetR and tetA genes"
     protein_bind    211..229
                     /gene="tetO"
                     /label=tet operator
                     /bound_moiety="tetracycline repressor TetR"
                     /note="bacterial operator O2 for the tetR and tetA genes"
     protein_bind    247..265
                     /gene="tetO"
                     /label=tet operator
                     /bound_moiety="tetracycline repressor TetR"
                     /note="bacterial operator O2 for the tetR and tetA genes"
     protein_bind    283..301
                     /gene="tetO"
                     /label=tet operator
                     /bound_moiety="tetracycline repressor TetR"
                     /note="bacterial operator O2 for the tetR and tetA genes"
     protein_bind    319..337
                     /gene="tetO"
                     /label=tet operator
                     /bound_moiety="tetracycline repressor TetR"
                     /note="bacterial operator O2 for the tetR and tetA genes"
     protein_bind    355..373
                     /gene="tetO"
                     /label=tet operator
                     /bound_moiety="tetracycline repressor TetR"
                     /note="bacterial operator O2 for the tetR and tetA genes"
     protein_bind    391..409
                     /gene="tetO"
                     /label=tet operator
                     /bound_moiety="tetracycline repressor TetR"
                     /note="bacterial operator O2 for the tetR and tetA genes"
     primer_bind     454..478
                     /label=LNCX
                     /note="Human CMV promoter, forward primer"
     regulatory      555..564
                     /regulatory_class="other"
                     /note="vertebrate consensus sequence for strong initiation
                     of translation (Kozak, 1987)"
     CDS             561..1277
                     /codon_start=1
                     /product="enhanced GFP"
                     /label=EGFP
                     /translation="MVSKGEELFTGVVPILVELDGDVNGHKFSVSGEGEGDATYGKLTL
                     KFICTTGKLPVPWPTLVTTLTYGVQCFSRYPDHMKQHDFFKSAMPEGYVQERTIFFKDD
                     GNYKTRAEVKFEGDTLVNRIELKGIDFKEDGNILGHKLEYNYNSHNVYIMADKQKNGIK
                     VNFKIRHNIEDGSVQLADHYQQNTPIGDGPVLLPDNHYLSTQSALSKDPNEKRDHMVLL
                     EFVTAAGITLGMDELYK"
     primer_bind     complement(606..627)
                     /label=EGFP-N
                     /note="EGFP, reverse primer"
     primer_bind     complement(867..886)
                     /label=EXFP-R
                     /note="For distinguishing EGFP variants, reverse primer"
     primer_bind     1214..1235
                     /label=EGFP-C
                     /note="EGFP, forward primer"
     primer_bind     complement(1318..1337)
                     /label=SV40pA-R
                     /note="SV40 polyA, reverse primer"
     repeat_region   1376..1516
                     /label=AAV2 ITR
                     /note="inverted terminal repeat of adeno-associated virus
                     serotype 2"
     repeat_region   1376..1505
                     /label=AAV2 ITR
     rep_origin      1591..2046
                     /direction=RIGHT
                     /label=f1 ori
                     /note="f1 bacteriophage origin of replication; arrow
                     indicates direction of (+) strand synthesis"
     primer_bind     complement(1678..1697)
                     /label=F1ori-R
                     /note="F1 origin, reverse primer"
     primer_bind     1888..1909
                     /label=F1ori-F
                     /note="F1 origin, forward primer"
     primer_bind     complement(2063..2082)
                     /label=pRS-marker
                     /note="pRS vectors, use to sequence yeast selectable
                     marker"
     primer_bind     2182..2204
                     /label=pGEX 3'
                     /note="pGEX vectors, reverse primer"
     primer_bind     complement(2242..2260)
                     /label=pBRforEco
                     /note="pBR322 vectors, upsteam of EcoRI site, forward
                     primer"
     promoter        2328..2432
                     /gene="bla"
                     /label=AmpR promoter
     CDS             2433..3293
                     /codon_start=1
                     /gene="bla"
                     /product="beta-lactamase"
                     /label=AmpR
                     /note="confers resistance to ampicillin, carbenicillin, and
                     related antibiotics"
                     /translation="MSIQHFRVALIPFFAAFCLPVFAHPETLVKVKDAEDQLGARVGYI
                     ELDLNSGKILESFRPEERFPMMSTFKVLLCGAVLSRIDAGQEQLGRRIHYSQNDLVEYS
                     PVTEKHLTDGMTVRELCSAAITMSDNTAANLLLTTIGGPKELTAFLHNMGDHVTRLDRW
                     EPELNEAIPNDERDTTMPVAMATTLRKLLTGELLTLASRQQLIDWMEADKVAGPLLRSA
                     LPAGWFIADKSGAGERGSRGIIAALGPDGKPSRIVVIYTTGSQATMDERNRQIAEIGAS
                     LIKHW"
     primer_bind     complement(2651..2670)
                     /label=Amp-R
                     /note="Ampicillin resistance gene, reverse primer"
     rep_origin      3464..4052
                     /direction=RIGHT
                     /label=ori
                     /note="high-copy-number ColE1/pMB1/pBR322/pUC origin of
                     replication"
     primer_bind     3953..3972
                     /label=pBR322ori-F
                     /note="pBR322 origin, forward primer"
ORIGIN
        1 cctgcaggca gctgcgcgct cgctcgctca ctgaggccgc ccgggcgtcg ggcgaccttt
       61 ggtcgcccgg cctcagtgag cgagcgagcg cgcagagagg gagtggccaa ctccatcact
      121 aggggttcct gcggccgcac gcgtatcacg agactagcct cgagttggct ttactcccta
      181 tcagtgatag agaacgtatg aagagtttac tccctatcag tgatagagaa cgtatgcaga
      241 ctttactccc tatcagtgat agagaacgta taaggagttt actccctatc agtgatagag
      301 aacgtatgac cagtttactc cctatcagtg atagagaacg tatctacagt ttactcccta
      361 tcagtgatag agaacgtata tccagtttac tccctatcag tgatagagaa cgtataagct
      421 ttaggcgtgt acggtgggcg cctataaaag cagagctcgt ttagtgaacc gtcagatcgc
      481 ctggagcaat tccacaacac ttttgtctta taccaacttt ccgtaccact tcctaccctc
      541 gtaaagaatt cgccgccacc atggtgagca agggcgagga gctgttcacc ggggtggtgc
      601 ccatcctggt cgagctggac ggcgacgtaa acggccacaa gttcagcgtg tccggcgagg
      661 gcgagggcga tgccacctac ggcaagctga ccctgaagtt catctgcacc accggcaagc
      721 tgcccgtgcc ctggcccact ctcgtgacca ccctgaccta cggcgtgcag tgcttcagcc
      781 gctaccccga ccacatgaag cagcacgact tcttcaagtc cgccatgccc gaaggctacg
      841 tccaggagcg caccatcttc ttcaaggacg acggcaacta caagacccgc gccgaggtga
      901 agttcgaggg cgacaccctg gtgaaccgca tcgagctgaa gggcatcgac ttcaaggagg
      961 acggcaacat cctggggcac aagctggagt acaactacaa cagccacaac gtctatatca
     1021 tggccgacaa gcagaagaac ggcatcaagg tgaacttcaa gatccgccac aacatcgagg
     1081 acggcagcgt gcagctcgcc gaccactacc agcagaacac ccccatcggc gacggccccg
     1141 tgctgctgcc cgacaaccac tacctgagca cccagtccgc cctgagcaaa gaccccaacg
     1201 agaagcgcga tcacatggtc ctgctggagt tcgtgaccgc cgccgggatc actctcggca
     1261 tggacgagct gtacaagtaa ctcgagttta ttgcagctta taatggttac aaataaagca
     1321 atagcatcac aaatttcaca aataaagcat ttttttcact ggaccgagcg gccgcaggaa
     1381 cccctagtga tggagttggc cactccctct ctgcgcgctc gctcgctcac tgaggccggg
     1441 cgaccaaagg tcgcccgacg cccgggcttt gcccgggcgg cctcagtgag cgagcgagcg
     1501 cgcagctgcc tgcaggggcg cctgatgcgg tattttctcc ttacgcatct gtgcggtatt
     1561 tcacaccgca tannnnnnnn nnnnnnnnnn nnnnnnnnnn nnnnnnnnnn nnnnnnnnnn
     1621 nnnnnnnnnn nnnnnnnnnn nnnnnnnnnn nnnnnnnnnn nnnnnnntnn nnnnnnnnnn
     1681 nnnnnnnnnn nnnnnnnnnn nnnnnnnnnn nnnncnnnnn nnnnnnnnnn nnnnnnnnnn
     1741 nnnnnnnnnn nnnnnnnnnn nnnnnnnnnn nnnnnnnnnn nnnnnnnnnn nnnnnnnnnn
     1801 nnnnnnnnnn nnnnnnnnnn nnnnnnnnnn nnnnnnnnnn nnnnnnnnnn nnnnnncctt
     1861 tgacgttgga gtccacgttc tttaatagtg gactcttgtt ccaaactgga acaacactca
     1921 actctatctc gggctattct tttgatttat aagggatttt gccgatttcg gtctattggt
     1981 taaaaaatga gctgatttaa caaaaattta acgcgaattt taacaaaata ttaacgttta
     2041 caattttatg gtgcactctc agtacaatct gctctgatgc cgcatagtta agccagcccc
     2101 gacacccgcc aacacccgct gacgcgccct gacgggcttg tctgctcccg gcatccgctt
     2161 acagacaagc tgtgaccgtc tccgggagct gcatgtgtca gaggttttca ccgtcatcac
     2221 cgaaacgcgc gagacgaaag ggcctcgtga tacgcctatt tttataggtt aatgtcatga
     2281 taataatggt ttcttagacg tcaggtggca cttttcgggg aaatgtgcgc ggaaccccta
     2341 tttgtttatt tttctaaata cattcaaata tgtatccgct catgagacaa taaccctgat
     2401 aaatgcttca ataatattga aaaaggaaga gtatgagtat tcaacatttc cgtgtcgccc
     2461 ttattccctt ttttgcggca ttttgccttc ctgtttttgc tcacccagaa acgctggtga
     2521 aagtaaaaga tgctgaagat cagttgggtg cacgagtggg ttacatcgaa ctggatctca
     2581 acagcggtaa gatccttgag agttttcgcc ccgaagaacg ttttccaatg atgagcactt
     2641 ttaaagttct gctatgtggc gcggtattat cccgtattga cgccgggcaa gagcaactcg
     2701 gtcgccgcat acactattct cagaatgact tggttgagta ctcaccagtc acagaaaagc
     2761 atcttacgga tggcatgaca gtaagagaat tatgcagtgc tgccataacc atgagtgata
     2821 acactgcggc caacttactt ctgacaacga tcggaggacc gaaggagcta accgcttttt
     2881 tgcacaacat gggggatcat gtaactcgcc ttgatcgttg ggaaccggag ctgaatgaag
     2941 ccataccaaa cgacgagcgt gacaccacga tgcctgtagc aatggcaaca acgttgcgca
     3001 aactattaac tggcgaacta cttactctag cttcccggca acaattaata gactggatgg
     3061 aggcggataa agttgcagga ccacttctgc gctcggccct tccggctggc tggtttattg
     3121 ctgataaatc tggagccggt gagcgtgggt ctcgcggtat cattgcagca ctggggccag
     3181 atggtaagcc ctcccgtatc gtagttatct acacgacggg gagtcaggca actatggatg
     3241 aacgaaatag acagatcgct gagataggtg cctcactgat taagcattgg taactgtcag
     3301 accaagttta ctcatatata ctttagattg atttaaaact tcatttttaa tttaaaagga
     3361 tctaggtgaa gatccttttt gataatctca tgaccaaaat cccttaacgt gagttttcgt
     3421 tccactgagc gtcagacccc gtagaaaaga tcaaaggatc ttcttgagat cctttttttc
     3481 tgcgcgtaat ctgctgcttg caaacaaaaa aaccaccgct accagcggtg gtttgtttgc
     3541 cggatcaaga gctaccaact ctttttccga aggtaactgg cttcagcaga gcgcagatac
     3601 caaatactgt tcttctagtg tagccgtagt taggccacca cttcaagaac tctgtagcac
     3661 cgcctacata cctcgctctg ctaatcctgt taccagtggc tgctgccagt ggcgataagt
     3721 cgtgtcttac cgggttggac tcaagacgat agttaccgga taaggcgcag cggtcgggct
     3781 gaacgggggg ttcgtgcaca cagcccagct tggagcgaac gacctacacc gaactgagat
     3841 acctacagcg tgagctatga gaaagcgcca cgcttcccga agggagaaag gcggacaggt
     3901 atccggtaag cggcagggtc ggaacaggag agcgcacgag ggagcttcca gggggaaacg
     3961 cctggtatct ttatagtcct gtcgggtttc gccacctctg acttgagcgt cgatttttgt
     4021 gatgctcgtc aggggggcgg agcctatgga aaaacgccag caacgcggcc tttttacggt
     4081 tcctggcctt ttgctggcct tttgctcaca tgt
//
